>Addgene plasmid #196235 | pLV-Hygro-EF1A-Af1521(K35E/Y145R)-EGFP | addgene full sequence | sequence record 398124 | Addgene NGS Result
AATGTAGTCTTATGCAATACTCTTGTAGTCTTGCAACATGGTAACGATGAGTTAGCAACATGCCTTACAA
GGAGAGAAAAAGCACCGTGCATGCCGATTGGTGGAAGTAAGGTGGTACGATCGTGCCTTATTAGGAAGGC
AACAGACGGGTCTGACATGGATTGGACGAACCACTGAATTGCCGCATTGCAGAGATATTGTATTTAAGTG
CCTAGCTCGATACATAAACGGGTCTCTCTGGTTAGACCAGATCTGAGCCTGGGAGCTCTCTGGCTAACTA
GGGAACCCACTGCTTAAGCCTCAATAAAGCTTGCCTTGAGTGCTTCAAGTAGTGTGTGCCCGTCTGTTGT
GTGACTCTGGTAACTAGAGATCCCTCAGACCCTTTTAGTCAGTGTGGAAAATCTCTAGCAGTGGCGCCCG
AACAGGGACTTGAAAGCGAAAGGGAAACCAGAGGAGCTCTCTCGACGCAGGACTCGGCTTGCTGAAGCGC
GCACGGCAAGAGGCGAGGGGCGGCGACTGGTGAGTACGCCAAAAATTTTGACTAGCGGAGGCTAGAAGGA
GAGAGATGGGTGCGAGAGCGTCAGTATTAAGCGGGGGAGAATTAGATCGCGATGGGAAAAAATTCGGTTA
AGGCCAGGGGGAAAGAAAAAATATAAATTAAAACATATAGTATGGGCAAGCAGGGAGCTAGAACGATTCG
CAGTTAATCCTGGCCTGTTAGAAACATCAGAAGGCTGTAGACAAATACTGGGACAGCTACAACCATCCCT
TCAGACAGGATCAGAAGAACTTAGATCATTATATAATACAGTAGCAACCCTCTATTGTGTGCATCAAAGG
ATAGAGATAAAAGACACCAAGGAAGCTTTAGACAAGATAGAGGAAGAGCAAAACAAAAGTAAGACCACCG
CACAGCAAGCGGCCGCTGATCTTCAGACCTGGAGGAGGAGATATGAGGGACAATTGGAGAAGTGAATTAT
ATAAATATAAAGTAGTAAAAATTGAACCATTAGGAGTAGCACCCACCAAGGCAAAGAGAAGAGTGGTGCA
GAGAGAAAAAAGAGCAGTGGGAATAGGAGCTTTGTTCCTTGGGTTCTTGGGAGCAGCAGGAAGCACTATG
GGCGCAGCGTCAATGACGCTGACGGTACAGGCCAGACAATTATTGTCTGGTATAGTGCAGCAGCAGAACA
ATTTGCTGAGGGCTATTGAGGCGCAACAGCATCTGTTGCAACTCACAGTCTGGGGCATCAAGCAGCTCCA
GGCAAGAATCCTGGCTGTGGAAAGATACCTAAAGGATCAACAGCTCCTGGGGATTTGGGGTTGCTCTGGA
AAACTCATTTGCACCACTGCTGTGCCTTGGAATGCTAGTTGGAGTAATAAATCTCTGGAACAGATTTGGA
ATCACACGACCTGGATGGAGTGGGACAGAGAAATTAACAATTACACAAGCTTAATACACTCCTTAATTGA
AGAATCGCAAAACCAGCAAGAAAAGAATGAACAAGAATTATTGGAATTAGATAAATGGGCAAGTTTGTGG
AATTGGTTTAACATAACAAATTGGCTGTGGTATATAAAATTATTCATAATGATAGTAGGAGGCTTGGTAG
GTTTAAGAATAGTTTTTGCTGTACTTTCTATAGTGAATAGAGTTAGGCAGGGATATTCACCATTATCGTT
TCAGACCCACCTCCCAACCCCGAGGGGACCCGACAGGCCCGAAGGAATAGAAGAAGAAGGTGGAGAGAGA
GACAGAGACAGATCCATTCGATTAGTGAACGGATCTCGACGGTATCGCTAGCTTTTAAAAGAAAAGGGGG
GATTGGGGGGTACAGTGCAGGGGAAAGAATAGTAGACATAATAGCAACAGACATACAAACTAAAGAATTA
CAAAAACAAATTACAAAAATTCAAAATTTTACTAGTGATTATCGGATCAACTTTGTATAGAAAAGTTGGG
CTCCGGTGCCCGTCAGTGGGCAGAGCGCACATCGCCCACAGTCCCCGAGAAGTTGGGGGGAGGGGTCGGC
AATTGAACCGGTGCCTAGAGAAGGTGGCGCGGGGTAAACTGGGAAAGTGATGTCGTGTACTGGCTCCGCC
TTTTTCCCGAGGGTGGGGGAGAACCGTATATAAGTGCAGTAGTCGCCGTGAACGTTCTTTTTCGCAACGG
GTTTGCCGCCAGAACACAGGTAAGTGCCGTGTGTGGTTCCCGCGGGCCTGGCCTCTTTACGGGTTATGGC
CCTTGCGTGCCTTGAATTACTTCCACCTGGCTGCAGTACGTGATTCTTGATCCCGAGCTTCGGGTTGGAA
GTGGGTGGGAGAGTTCGAGGCCTTGCGCTTAAGGAGCCCCTTCGCCTCGTGCTTGAGTTGAGGCCTGGCC
TGGGCGCTGGGGCCGCCGCGTGCGAATCTGGTGGCACCTTCGCGCCTGTCTCGCTGCTTTCGATAAGTCT
CTAGCCATTTAAAATTTTTGATGACCTGCTGCGACGCTTTTTTTCTGGCAAGATAGTCTTGTAAATGCGG
GCCAAGATCTGCACACTGGTATTTCGGTTTTTGGGGCCGCGGGCGGCGACGGGGCCCGTGCGTCCCAGCG
CACATGTTCGGCGAGGCGGGGCCTGCGAGCGCGGCCACCGAGAATCGGACGGGGGTAGTCTCAAGCTGGC
CGGCCTGCTCTGGTGCCTGGTCTCGCGCCGCCGTGTATCGCCCCGCCCTGGGCGGCAAGGCTGGCCCGGT
CGGCACCAGTTGCGTGAGCGGAAAGATGGCCGCTTCCCGGCCCTGCTGCAGGGAGCTCAAAATGGAGGAC
GCGGCGCTCGGGAGAGCGGGCGGGTGAGTCACCCACACAAAGGAAAAGGGCCTTTCCGTCCTCAGCCGTC
GCTTCATGTGACTCCACGGAGTACCGGGCGCCGTCCAGGCACCTCGATTAGTTCTCGAGCTTTTGGAGTA
CGTCGTCTTTAGGTTGGGGGGAGGGGTTTTATGCGATGGAGTTTCCCCACACTGAGTGGGTGGAGACTGA
AGTTAGGCCAGCTTGGCACTTGATGTAATTCTCCTTGGAATTTGCCCTTTTTGAGTTTGGATCTTGGTTC
ATTCTCAAGCCTCAGACAGTGGTTCAAAGTTTTTTTCTTCCATTTCAGGTGTCGTGACAAGTTTGTACAA
AAAAGCAGGCTGCCACCACGCGTGCCACCATGGAGGTGCTTTTTGAGGCCAAGGTTGGGGACATCACTCT
GAAGCTCGCTCAGGGGGACATCACCCAATACCCGGCAAAGGCAATTGTCAACGCGGCCAACGAGAGGCTG
GAGCACGGCGGAGGGGTGGCTTATGCCATCGCAAAAGCGTGTGCAGGAGATGCCGGGCTCTACACGGAAA
TCAGCAAAAAGGCCATGAGAGAGCAGTTTGGAAGAGACTACATCGACCACGGCGAGGTCGTTGTTACACC
GGCCATGAACCTCGAGGAGAGGGGAATAAAGTACGTTTTCCACACCGTGGGGCCGATATGCAGCGGCATG
TGGAGCGAAGAACTGAAAGAGAAGCTTTACAAGGCTTTTCTTGGCCCGCTGGAGAAGGCGGAGGAGATGG
GCGTCGAATCCATAGCCTTCCCTGCTGTGAGCGCTGGGATAAGAGGCTGTGATCTGGAAAAGGTTGTTGA
GACGTTCCTCGAAGCTGTGAAGAACTTCAAGGGTTCGGCTGTCAAGGAAGTCGCGCTTGTAATCTACGAC
AGAAAGTCTGCGGAGGTGGCGCTGAAGGTCTTTGAGAGGAGTCTTTCTGGTGGCGGAGGCTCGGGCGGAG
GTGGATCCGGTGGCGGCGGATCAATGGTGAGCAAGGGCGAGGAGCTGTTCACCGGGGTGGTGCCCATCCT
GGTCGAGCTGGACGGCGACGTAAACGGCCACAAGTTCAGCGTGTCCGGCGAGGGCGAGGGCGATGCCACC
TACGGCAAGCTGACCCTGAAGTTCATCTGCACCACCGGCAAGCTGCCCGTGCCCTGGCCCACCCTCGTGA
CCACCCTGACCTACGGCGTGCAGTGCTTCAGCCGCTACCCCGACCACATGAAGCAGCACGACTTCTTCAA
GTCCGCCATGCCCGAAGGCTACGTCCAGGAGCGCACCATCTTCTTCAAGGACGACGGCAACTACAAGACC
CGCGCCGAGGTGAAGTTCGAGGGCGACACCCTGGTGAACCGCATCGAGCTGAAGGGCATCGACTTCAAGG
AGGACGGCAACATCCTGGGGCACAAGCTGGAGTACAACTACAACAGCCACAACGTCTATATCATGGCCGA
CAAGCAGAAGAACGGCATCAAGGTGAACTTCAAGATCCGCCACAACATCGAGGACGGCAGCGTGCAGCTC
GCCGACCACTACCAGCAGAACACCCCCATCGGCGACGGCCCCGTGCTGCTGCCCGACAACCACTACCTGA
GCACCCAGTCCGCCCTGAGCAAAGACCCCAACGAGAAGCGCGATCACATGGTCCTGCTGGAGTTCGTGAC
CGCCGCCGGGATCACTCTCGGCATGGACGAGCTGTACAAGTAATCTAGAACCCAGCTTTCTTGTACAAAG
TGGTGATAATCGAATTCCGATAATCAACCTCTGGATTACAAAATTTGTGAAAGATTGACTGGTATTCTTA
ACTATGTTGCTCCTTTTACGCTATGTGGATACGCTGCTTTAATGCCTTTGTATCATGCTATTGCTTCCCG
TATGGCTTTCATTTTCTCCTCCTTGTATAAATCCTGGTTGCTGTCTCTTTATGAGGAGTTGTGGCCCGTT
GTCAGGCAACGTGGCGTGGTGTGCACTGTGTTTGCTGACGCAACCCCCACTGGTTGGGGCATTGCCACCA
CCTGTCAGCTCCTTTCCGGGACTTTCGCTTTCCCCCTCCCTATTGCCACGGCGGAACTCATCGCCGCCTG
CCTTGCCCGCTGCTGGACAGGGGCTCGGCTGTTGGGCACTGACAATTCCGTGGTGTTGTCGGGGAAGCTG
ACGTCCTTTCCATGGCTGCTCGCCTGTGTTGCCACCTGGATTCTGCGCGGGACGTCCTTCTGCTACGTCC
CTTCGGCCCTCAATCCAGCGGACCTTCCTTCCCGCGGCCTGCTGCCGGCTCTGCGGCCTCTTCCGCGTCT
TCGCCTTCGCCCTCAGACGAGTCGGATCTCCCTTTGGGCCGCCTCCCCGCATCGGGAATTCCCGCGGTTC
GAATTCTACCGGGTAGGGGAGGCGCTTTTCCCAAGGCAGTCTGGAGCATGCGCTTTAGCAGCCCCGCTGG
GCACTTGGCGCTACACAAGTGGCCTCTGGCCTCGCACACATTCCACATCCACCGGTAGGCGCCAACCGGC
TCCGTTCTTTGGTGGCCCCTTCGCGCCACCTTCTACTCCTCCCCTAGTCAGGAAGTTCCCCCCCGCCCCG
CAGCTCGCGTCGTGCAGGACGTGACAAATGGAAGTAGCACGTCTCACTAGTCTCGTGCAGATGGACAGCA
CCGCTGAGCAATGGAAGCGGGTAGGCCTTTGGGGCAGCGGCCAATAGCAGCTTTGCTCCTTCGCTTTCTG
GGCTCAGAGGCTGGGAAGGGGTGGGTCCGGGGGCGGGCTCAGGGGCGGGCTCAGGGGCGGGGCGGGCGCC
CGAAGGTCCTCCGGAGGCCCGGCATTCTGCACGCTTCAAAAGCGCACGTCTGCCGCGCTGTTCTCCTCTT
CCTCATCTCCGGGCCTTTCGACCTCACGTGGCCACCATGAAAAAGCCTGAACTCACCGCGACGTCTGTCG
AGAAGTTTCTGATCGAAAAGTTCGACAGCGTCTCCGACCTGATGCAGCTCTCGGAGGGCGAAGAATCTCG
TGCTTTCAGCTTCGATGTAGGAGGGCGTGGATATGTCCTGCGGGTAAATAGCTGCGCCGATGGTTTCTAC
AAAGATCGTTATGTTTATCGGCACTTTGCATCGGCCGCGCTCCCGATTCCGGAAGTGCTTGACATTGGGG
AATTTAGCGAGAGCCTGACCTATTGCATCTCCCGCCGTGCACAGGGTGTCACGTTGCAAGACCTGCCTGA
AACCGAACTGCCCGCTGTTCTGCAGCCGGTCGCGGAGGCCATGGATGCGATCGCTGCGGCCGATCTTAGC
CAGACGAGCGGGTTCGGCCCATTCGGACCGCAAGGAATCGGTCAATACACTACATGGCGTGATTTCATAT
GCGCGATTGCTGATCCCCATGTGTATCACTGGCAAACTGTGATGGACGACACCGTCAGTGCGTCCGTCGC
GCAGGCTCTCGATGAGCTGATGCTTTGGGCCGAGGACTGCCCCGAAGTCCGGCACCTCGTGCACGCGGAT
TTCGGCTCCAACAATGTCCTGACGGACAATGGCCGCATAACAGCGGTCATTGACTGGAGCGAGGCGATGT
TCGGGGATTCCCAATACGAGGTCGCCAACATCTTCTTCTGGAGGCCGTGGTTGGCTTGTATGGAGCAGCA
GACGCGCTACTTCGAGCGGAGGCATCCGGAGCTTGCAGGATCGCCGCGGCTCCGGGCGTATATGCTCCGC
ATTGGTCTTGACCAACTCTATCAGAGCTTGGTTGACGGCAATTTCGATGATGCAGCTTGGGCGCAGGGTC
GATGCGACGCAATCGTCCGATCCGGAGCCGGGACTGTCGGGCGTACACAAATCGCCCGCAGAAGCGCGGC
CGTCTGGACCGATGGCTGTGTAGAAGTACTCGCCGATAGTGGAAACCGACGCCCCAGCACTCGTCCGAGG
GCAAAGGAATAGGGTACCTTTAAGACCAATGACTTACAAGGCAGCTGTAGATCTTAGCCACTTTTTAAAA
GAAAAGGGGGGACTGGAAGGGCTAATTCACTCCCAACGAAGACAAGATCTGCTTTTTGCTTGTACTGGGT
CTCTCTGGTTAGACCAGATCTGAGCCTGGGAGCTCTCTGGCTAACTAGGGAACCCACTGCTTAAGCCTCA
ATAAAGCTTGCCTTGAGTGCTTCAAGTAGTGTGTGCCCGTCTGTTGTGTGACTCTGGTAACTAGAGATCC
CTCAGACCCTTTTAGTCAGTGTGGAAAATCTCTAGCAGTAGTAGTTCATGTCATCTTATTATTCAGTATT
TATAACTTGCAAAGAAATGAATATCAGAGAGTGAGAGGAACTTGTTTATTGCAGCTTATAATGGTTACAA
ATAAAGCAATAGCATCACAAATTTCACAAATAAAGCATTTTTTTCACTGCATTCTAGTTGTGGTTTGTCC
AAACTCATCAATGTATCTTATCATGTCTGGCTCTAGCTATCCCGCCCCTAACTCCGCCCATCCCGCCCCT
AACTCCGCCCAGTTCCGCCCATTCTCCGCCCCATGGCTGACTAATTTTTTTTATTTATGCAGAGGCCGAG
GCCGCCTCGGCCTCTGAGCTATTCCAGAAGTAGTGAGGAGGCTTTTTTGGAGGCCTAGGGACGTACCCAA
TTCGCCCTATAGTGAGTCGTATTACGCGCGCTCACTGGCCGTCGTTTTACAACGTCGTGACTGGGAAAAC
CCTGGCGTTACCCAACTTAATCGCCTTGCAGCACATCCCCCTTTCGCCAGCTGGCGTAATAGCGAAGAGG
CCCGCACCGATCGCCCTTCCCAACAGTTGCGCAGCCTGAATGGCGAATGGG
[124 nt withheld, positions 7612-7735]
C
[91 nt withheld, positions 7737-7827]
A
[49 nt withheld, positions 7829-7877]
CCTTTGACGTTGGAGTCCACGTTCTTT
[37 nt withheld, positions 7905-7941]
ACCCTATCTCGGTCTATTCTTTTGATTTATAAGGGATTTTGCCGATTTCGGCCTATTGGTTAAAAAATGA
GCTGATTTAACAAAAATTTAACGCGAATTTTAACAAAATATTAACGCTTACAATTTAGGTGGCACTTTTC
GGGGAAATGTGCGCGGAACCCCTATTTGTTTATTTTTCTAAATACATTCAAATATGTATCCGCTCATGAG
ACAATAACCCTGATAAATGCTTCAATAATATTGAAAAAGGAAGAGTATGAGTATTCAACATTTCCGTGTC
GCCCTTATTCCCTTTTTTGCGGCATTTTGCCTTCCTGTTTTTGCTCACCCAGAAACGCTGGTGAAAGTAA
AAGATGCTGAAGATCAGTTGGGTGCACGAGTGGGTTACATCGAACTGGATCTCAACAGCGGTAAGATCCT
TGAGAGTTTTCGCCCCGAAGAACGTTTTCCAATGATGAGCACTTTTAAAGTTCTGCTATGTGGCGCGGTA
TTATCCCGTATTGACGCCGGGCAAGAGCAACTCGGTCGCCGCATACACTATTCTCAGAATGACTTGGTTG
AGTACTCACCAGTCACAGAAAAGCATCTTACGGATGGCATGACAGTAAGAGAATTATGCAGTGCTGCCAT
AACCATGAGTGATAACACTGCGGCCAACTTACTTCTGACAACGATCGGAGGACCGAAGGAGCTAACCGCT
TTTTTGCACAACATGGGGGATCATGTAACTCGCCTTGATCGTTGGGAACCGGAGCTGAATGAAGCCATAC
CAAACGACGAGCGTGACACCACGATGCCTGTAGCAATGGCAACAACGTTGCGCAAACTATTAACTGGCGA
ACTACTTACTCTAGCTTCCCGGCAACAATTAATAGACTGGATGGAGGCGGATAAAGTTGCAGGACCACTT
CTGCGCTCGGCCCTTCCGGCTGGCTGGTTTATTGCTGATAAATCTGGAGCCGGTGAGCGTGGGTCTCGCG
GTATCATTGCAGCACTGGGGCCAGATGGTAAGCCCTCCCGTATCGTAGTTATCTACACGACGGGGAGTCA
GGCAACTATGGATGAACGAAATAGACAGATCGCTGAGATAGGTGCCTCACTGATTAAGCATTGGTAACTG
TCAGACCAAGTTTACTCATATATACTTTAGATTGATTTAAAACTTCATTTTTAATTTAAAAGGATCTAGG
TGAAGATCCTTTTTGATAATCTCATGACCAAAATCCCTTAACGTGAGTTTTCGTTCCACTGAGCGTCAGA
CCCCGTAGAAAAGATCAAAGGATCTTCTTGAGATCCTTTTTTTCTGCGCGTAATCTGCTGCTTGCAAACA
AAAAAACCACCGCTACCAGCGGTGGTTTGTTTGCCGGATCAAGAGCTACCAACTCTTTTTCCGAAGGTAA
CTGGCTTCAGCAGAGCGCAGATACCAAATACTGTTCTTCTAGTGTAGCCGTAGTTAGGCCACCACTTCAA
GAACTCTGTAGCACCGCCTACATACCTCGCTCTGCTAATCCTGTTACCAGTGGCTGCTGCCAGTGGCGAT
AAGTCGTGTCTTACCGGGTTGGACTCAAGACGATAGTTACCGGATAAGGCGCAGCGGTCGGGCTGAACGG
GGGGTTCGTGCACACAGCCCAGCTTGGAGCGAACGACCTACACCGAACTGAGATACCTACAGCGTGAGCT
ATGAGAAAGCGCCACGCTTCCCGAAGAGAGAAAGGCGGACAGGTATCCGGTAAGCGGCAGGGTCGGAACA
GGAGAGCGCACGAGGGAGCTTCCAGGGGGAAACGCCTGGTATCTTTATAGTCCTGTCGGGTTTCGCCACC
TCTGACTTGAGCGTCGATTTTTGTGATGCTCGTCAGGGGGGCGGAGCCTATGGAAAAACGCCAGCAACGC
GGCCTTTTTACGGTTCCTGGCCTTTTGCTGGCCTTTTGCTCACATGTTCTTTCCTGCGTTATCCCCTGAT
TCTGTGGATAACCGTATTACCGCCTTTGAGTGAGCTGATACCGCTCGCCGCAGCCGAACGACCGAGCGCA
GCGAGTCAGTGAGCGAGGAAGCGGAAGAGCGCCCAATACGCAAACCGCCTCTCCCCGCGCGTTGGCCGAT
TCATTAATGCAGCTGGCACGACAGGTTTCCCGACTGGAAAGCGGGCAGTGAGCGCAACGCAATTAATGTG
AGTTAGCTCACTCATTAGGCACCCCAGGCTTTACACTTTATGCTTCCGGCTCGTATGTTGTGTGGAATTG
TGAGCGGATAACAATTTCACACAGGAAACAGCTATGACCATGATTACGCCAAGCGCGCAATTAACCCTCA
CTAAAGGGAACAAAAGCTGGAGCTGCAAGCTT
Features (pLannotate 1.2.2; 33 found; start..end, strand, type, name):
      3..229     +  promoter       RSV promoter: Rous sarcoma virus enhancer/promoter
    230..410     +  LTR            5' LTR (truncated): truncated 5' long terminal repeat (LTR) from HIV-1
    457..582     +  misc_feature   HIV-1 Ψ: packaging signal of human immunodeficiency virus type 1
    566..929     +  CDS            HIV-1 gag (fragment): gag protein from human immunodeficiency virus 1; gag
   1075..1308    +  misc_feature   RRE: The Rev response element (RRE) of HIV-1 allows for Rev-dependent mRNA export from the nucleus to the cytoplasm.
   1685..1785    +  CDS            Rev (fragment): human immunodeficiency virus 1 (HIV-1) Rev protein; rev; enhances nuclear export of unspliced and incompletely spliced viral mRNAs
   1803..1920    +  misc_feature   cPPT/CTS: central polypurine tract and central termination sequence of HIV-1
   1938..1958    +  protein_bind   attB4: mutant version of attB; core recombination site for the Gateway® BP reaction BP Clonase™
   1978..2189    +  promoter       EF-1α core promoter: core promoter for human elongation factor EF-1α
   2190..2299    +  intron         EF-1α intron A (fragment): intron upstream of the start codon of human EF-1α
   2925..3128    +  intron         EF-1α intron A: truncated intron upstream of the start codon of human EF-1α
   3137..3161    +  protein_bind   attB1: mutant version of attB; recombination site for the Gateway® BP reaction BP Clonase™
   3180..3755    +  CDS            Y1521_ARCFU: Experimental evidence at protein level: Swiss-Prot protein existence level 1. Removes ADP-ribose from asparatate and glutamate residues in proteins bearing a single ADP-ribose moiety (PubMed:23474714, PubMed:23474712). Inactive towards proteins bearing poly-ADP-ribose (PubMed:23474714, PubMed:23474712). Catalyzes removal of a phosphate group from ADP-ribose 1''-phosphate (Appr1p), but with low efficiency (PubMed:15902274). From Archaeoglobus fulgidus (strain ATCC 49558 / VC-16 / DSM 4304 / JCM 9628 / NBRC 100126).
   3804..4523    +  CDS            EGFP: the original enhanced GFP (Yang et al., 1996) mammalian codon-optimized
   4530..4554    -  protein_bind   attB2: mutant version of attB; recombination site for the Gateway® BP reaction BP Clonase™
   4572..5160    +  misc_feature   WPRE: woodchuck hepatitis virus posttranscriptional regulatory element
   5191..5690    +  promoter       PGK promoter: mouse phosphoglycerate kinase 1 promoter
   5707..6729    +  CDS            hph: KHYB_ECOLX - Experimental evidence at protein level: Swiss-Prot protein existence level 1. The aminoglycoside phosphotransferases achieve inactivation of their antibiotic substrates by phosphorylation. Only phosphorylates hygromycin and closely related compounds such as demethyl analogs and destomycin. From Escherichia coli.
   6725..6802    +  CDS            nef (fragment): NEF_HV1Z2 - Experimental evidence at protein level: Swiss-Prot protein existence level 1. Extracellular Nef protein targets CD4(+) T-lymphocytes for apoptosis by interacting with CXCR4 surface receptors. From Human immunodeficiency virus type 1 group M subtype D (isolate Z2/CDC-Z34) (HIV-1).
   6804..7037    +  LTR            3' LTR (ΔU3): self-inactivating 3' long terminal repeat (LTR) from HIV-1
   7109..7230    +  polyA_signal   SV40 poly(A) signal: SV40 polyadenylation signal
   7270..7405    +  rep_origin     SV40 ori: SV40 origin of replication
   7426..7444    -  promoter       T7 promoter: promoter for bacteriophage T7 RNA polymerase
   7452..7607    +  CDS            lacZα (fragment): LacZα fragment of β-galactosidase; lacZ fragment
   7612..8040    +  rep_origin     f1 ori (sequence partly withheld): f1 bacteriophage origin of replication; arrow indicates direction of (+) strand synthesis
   8093..8197    +  promoter       AmpR promoter: bla
   8198..9058    +  CDS            AmpR: β-lactamase; bla; confers resistance to ampicillin, carbenicillin, and related antibiotics
   9229..9817    +  rep_origin     ori: high-copy-number ColE1/pMB1/pBR322/pUC origin of replication
  10000..10092   +  CDS            lacI (fragment): lac repressor; lacI; The lac repressor binds to the lac operator to inhibit transcription in E. coli. This inhibition can be relieved by adding lactose or isopropyl-β-D-thiogalactopyranoside (IPTG).
  10105..10126   +  protein_bind   CAP binding site: CAP binding activates transcription in the presence of cAMP. E. coli catabolite activator protein
  10141..10171   +  promoter       lac promoter: promoter for the E. coli lac operon
  10179..10195   +  protein_bind   lac operator: The lac repressor binds to the lac operator to inhibit transcription in E. coli. This inhibition can be relieved by adding lactose or isopropyl-β-D-thiogalactopyranoside (IPTG). lac repressor encoded by lacI
  10240..10258   +  promoter       T3 promoter: promoter for bacteriophage T3 RNA polymerase
