[The description below was written by a language model from this plasmid's Addgene catalogue record and pLannotate feature annotations shown in this document.]
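Description:
pLV-Hygro-EF1A-Af1521(K35E/Y145R)-EGFP is a 10,283 bp third-generation-style, self-inactivating HIV-1 lentiviral expression plasmid built on a VectorBuilder backbone for stable gene delivery into mammalian cells. In bacteria it is maintained through a high-copy ColE1/pUC origin and an ampicillin resistance gene. The backbone also carries an f1 origin, an SV40 origin and leftover lac, T7 and T3 cloning elements. The viral genome is transcribed from an RSV promoter fused to a truncated 5' LTR. It contains the Ψ packaging signal with a gag fragment, the Rev response element for Rev-dependent nuclear export, and the cPPT/CTS. It ends in a ΔU3 3' LTR followed by an SV40 polyadenylation signal, so the integrated provirus lacks LTR promoter activity.

The payload is driven by the human EF1A promoter with its intron A and is flanked by Gateway attB sites left over from vector assembly. It encodes the macrodomain protein Af1521 from Archaeoglobus fulgidus, carrying the engineered K35E and Y145R substitutions, fused at its C-terminus to EGFP. A WPRE downstream of the fusion enhances transcript stability and expression. A separate mouse PGK promoter drives the hygromycin phosphotransferase gene, allowing hygromycin selection of transduced cells. Macrodomains bind ADP-ribose, and the associated publication concerns poly(ADP-ribose) dynamics at sites of DNA damage. The construct therefore most plausibly serves as a fluorescent, live-cell ADP-ribose-binding probe in stably transduced cell lines, although the record's stated purpose describes only the fusion and the resistance cassette.
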