Addgene plasmid #196235: pLV-Hygro-EF1A-Af1521(K35E/Y145R)-EGFP
Purpose: EGFP fused to the C-terminus of Af1521(K35E/Y145R) macrodomain & a hygromycin resistance cassette
Depositing lab: Robert Sobol. Depositing organization: University of South Alabama. Publication: Overexpression of the WWE domain of RNF146 modulates poly-(ADP)-ribose dynamics at sites of DNA damage. Al-Rahahleh RQ, Roos WP, Saville KM, Andrews JF, Wu Z, Koczor CA, Prakash A, Sobol RW. DNA Repair (Amst). 2025 Jun;150:103845. doi: 10.1016/j.dnarep.2025.103845. Epub 2025 May 21. PubMed 40403420.
Backbone
  Vector backbone: lentiviral
  Backbone manufacturer: Vectorbuilder
  Backbone size w/o insert (bp): 8939
  Total vector size (bp): 10283
  Vector type: Mammalian Expression, Lentiviral
  Selectable markers: Hygromycin
Growth in bacteria
  Bacterial resistance: Ampicillin, 100 μg/mL
  Growth temperature: 37°C
  Growth strain: NEB Stable
  Copy number: High Copy
Gene/Insert
  Gene/Insert name: C-terminal EGFP tagged Af1521(K35E/Y145R) (alt name: Engineered macrodomain with (K35E/Y145R) mutation)
  Species: Archaeoglobus fulgidus
  Insert size (bp): 1347
  Mutation: K35E and Y145R
  Promoter: EF1A
  Tag / fusion protein: EGFP (C terminal on insert)
  Cloning method: Restriction Enzyme; 5′ cloning site MluI (unknown if destroyed); 3′ cloning site BamHI (unknown if destroyed)
  Sequencing primers: 5′ N/A
Terms and licenses: Academic/Nonprofit Terms; Industry Terms: Not Available to Industry
Depositor comments: Please visit https://doi.org/10.1101/2023.12.29.573650 for bioRxiv preprint.
How to cite: pLV-Hygro-EF1A-Af1521(K35E/Y145R)-EGFP was a gift from Robert Sobol (Addgene plasmid # 196235 ; http://n2t.net/addgene:196235 ; RRID:Addgene_196235)
